Addgene plasmid #17787: Rosa26 mT/mG
Depositing lab: Liqun Luo. Depositing organization: Stanford University. Publication: A global double-fluorescent Cre reporter mouse. Muzumdar MD, Tasic B, Miyamichi K, Li L, Luo L. Genesis. 2007 Sep . 45(9):593-605. 10.1002/dvg.20335 PubMed 17868096.
Backbone
  Vector backbone: pBluescript
  Backbone size w/o insert (bp): 4969
  Vector type: Mammalian Expression, Mouse Targeting, Cre/Lox
  Selectable markers: Neomycin (select with G418)
Growth in bacteria
  Bacterial resistance: Ampicillin, 100 μg/mL
  Growth temperature: 37°C
  Growth strain: DH5alpha
  Copy number: High Copy
Gene/Insert
  Gene/Insert name: Rosa26 mT/mG (alt names: TdTomato; mT; EGFP)
  Species: Aquorea victoria
  Insert size (bp): 5500
  Tag / fusion protein: membrane tag (N terminal on insert)
  Cloning method: Restriction Enzyme; 5′ cloning site See map (not destroyed); 3′ cloning site See map (not destroyed)
  Sequencing primers: 5′ See map
Terms and licenses: Academic/Nonprofit Terms; Industry Terms: Not Available to Industry
Depositor comments: See the 'Notes' section for the annotated GenBank file. Please note that some portions of the sequence (e.g., Rosa26 targeting arms and CA promoter) may not be entirely accurate.
How to cite: Rosa26 mT/mG was a gift from Liqun Luo (Addgene plasmid # 17787 ; http://n2t.net/addgene:17787 ; RRID:Addgene_17787)
