[The description below was written by a language model from this plasmid's Addgene catalogue record and pLannotate feature annotations shown in this document.]
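Description:
Rosa26 mT/mG is a pBluescript-based mouse gene-targeting vector of about 17.2 kb, designed to knock a double-fluorescent Cre reporter into intron 1 of the mouse Rosa26 locus by homologous recombination. It is propagated in E. coli as a high-copy plasmid through its ColE1/pUC-type origin with ampicillin selection. It retains the usual pBluescript elements, namely the f1 ori, the T3 and T7 promoters, and lacZα and MCS remnants.

Between a short left and a longer right Rosa26 homology arm lies a strong ubiquitous CAG-type promoter made up of the CMV enhancer, the chicken β-actin promoter and a chimeric intron. It drives a loxP-flanked cassette encoding membrane-targeted tdTomato (mT), which is terminated by SV40 small t intron and poly(A) sequences. Downstream of the second loxP site is EGFP fused at its N terminus to a MARCKS-derived membrane tag (mG), followed by a bGH poly(A) signal. Before recombination, cells express red membrane fluorescence and transcription stops ahead of mG. Cre excises the mT cassette and places mG directly under the promoter, so recombined cells and their descendants switch to green membrane fluorescence.

An FRT-flanked PGK/EM7-driven NeoR cassette allows G418 selection of targeted cells and can later be removed with FLP. A PGK-DTA cassette outside the right arm provides negative selection against random integrants.

The two sequencing-derived feature tables agree closely and differ mainly in how much of the homology arms is annotated; a short "Azami-Green" hit inside the right arm in one table is probably spurious. The depositor notes that the arm and promoter portions of the supplied annotated sequence may not be fully accurate. The construct was used to generate a global Cre reporter mouse for lineage tracing and for visualising cell morphology.
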