Features (pLannotate 1.2.2; 43 found; start..end, strand, type, name):
    294..1087    +  misc_feature   Rosa26 left arm: left homology arm from intron 1 of the mouse Rosa26 gene (Soriano, 1999)
   1183..1486    +  enhancer       CMV enhancer: human cytomegalovirus immediate early enhancer
   1488..1767    +  promoter       chicken β-actin promoter: No description available
   1768..2784    +  intron         chimeric intron: chimera between introns from chicken β-actin and rabbit β-globin
   2886..2919    +  protein_bind   loxP: Cre-mediated recombination occurs in the 8-bp core sequence (GCATACAT). Cre recombinase
   2962..4391    +  CDS            tdTomato (fragment): tandem dimeric (pseudo-monomeric) derivative of DsRed (Shaner et al., 2004) mammalian codon-optimized
   4407..4481    +  CDS            small t antigen (fragment): SV40 (simian virus 40) small t antigen
   4483..4548    +  intron         small t intron: SV40 (simian virus 40) small t antigen intron
   4678..4698    +  CDS            SV40 NLS: nuclear localization signal of SV40 (simian virus 40) large T antigen
   5017..5100    +  CDS            large T antigen (fragment): large T antigen from SV40 (simian virus 40)
   5123..5257    +  polyA_signal   SV40 poly(A) signal: SV40 polyadenylation signal
   5299..5332    +  protein_bind   loxP: Cre-mediated recombination occurs in the 8-bp core sequence (GCATACAT). Cre recombinase
   5360..5482    +  CDS            MARCKS (fragment): MARCS_CHICK - Experimental evidence at protein level: Swiss-Prot protein existence level 1. MARCKS is the most prominent cellular substrate for protein kinase C. This protein binds calmodulin, actin, and synapsin. MARCKS is a filamentous (F) actin cross-linking protein. From Gallus gallus (Chicken).
   5489..6205    +  CDS            EGFP: the original enhanced GFP (Yang et al., 1996) mammalian codon-optimized
   6226..6450    +  polyA_signal   bGH poly(A) signal: bovine growth hormone polyadenylation signal
   6478..6511    +  protein_bind   FRT (minimal): supports FLP-mediated excision but not integration (Turan and Bode, 2011) FLP recombinase from the Saccharomyces cerevisiae 2μ plasmid
   6575..7074    +  promoter       PGK promoter: mouse phosphoglycerate kinase 1 promoter
   7086..7133    +  promoter       EM7 promoter: synthetic bacterial promoter&nbsp
   7152..7955    +  CDS            NeoR/KanR: aminoglycoside phosphotransferase from Tn5; aph(3')-II (or nptII); confers resistance to neomycin, kanamycin, and G418 (Geneticin®)
   7993..8217    +  polyA_signal   bGH poly(A) signal: bovine growth hormone polyadenylation signal
   8221..8242    +  promoter       SV40 promoter (fragment): SV40 enhancer and early promoter
   8272..8305    +  protein_bind   FRT (minimal): supports FLP-mediated excision but not integration (Turan and Bode, 2011) FLP recombinase from the Saccharomyces cerevisiae 2μ plasmid
   8347..9157    +  misc_feature   Rosa26 right arm: right homology arm from intron 1 of the mouse Rosa26 gene (Soriano, 1999)
  12007..12029   +  CDS            Azami-Green (fragment): Azami-Green fluorescent protein (Karasawa et al., 2003)
  12696..12728   -  misc_feature   MCS (fragment): pBluescript multiple cloning site
  12733..13232   +  promoter       PGK promoter: mouse phosphoglycerate kinase 1 promoter
  13259..13831   +  CDS            DTA: diphtheria toxin fragment A; Corynebacterium diphtheriae tox
  13834..13906   +  CDS            small t antigen (fragment): SV40 (simian virus 40) small t antigen
  13908..13973   +  intron         small t intron: SV40 (simian virus 40) small t antigen intron
  14047..14271   +  polyA_signal   bGH poly(A) signal: bovine growth hormone polyadenylation signal
  14275..14296   +  promoter       SV40 promoter (fragment): SV40 enhancer and early promoter
  14300..14320   +  misc_feature   MCS (fragment): pBluescript multiple cloning site
  14333..14351   -  promoter       T3 promoter: promoter for bacteriophage T3 RNA polymerase
  14394..14416   -  protein_bind   lac operator (fragment): The lac repressor binds to the lac operator to inhibit transcription in E. coli. This inhibition can be relieved by adding lactose or isopropyl-β-D-thiogalactopyranoside (IPTG). lac repressor encoded by lacI
  14420..14450   -  promoter       lac promoter: promoter for the E. coli lac operon
  14465..14486   -  protein_bind   CAP binding site: CAP binding activates transcription in the presence of cAMP. E. coli catabolite activator protein
  14499..14591   -  CDS            lacI (fragment): lac repressor; lacI; The lac repressor binds to the lac operator to inhibit transcription in E. coli. This inhibition can be relieved by adding lactose or isopropyl-β-D-thiogalactopyranoside (IPTG).
  14774..15362   -  rep_origin     ori: high-copy-number ColE1/pMB1/pBR322/pUC origin of replication
  15533..16393   -  CDS            AmpR: β-lactamase; bla; confers resistance to ampicillin, carbenicillin, and related antibiotics
  16394..16498   -  promoter       AmpR promoter: bla
  16525..16953   +  rep_origin     f1 ori (sequence partly withheld): f1 bacteriophage origin of replication; arrow indicates direction of (+) strand synthesis
  16984..17139   -  CDS            lacZα (fragment): LacZα fragment of β-galactosidase; lacZ fragment
  17147..17165   +  promoter       T7 promoter: promoter for bacteriophage T7 RNA polymerase
>Addgene plasmid #17787 | Rosa26 mT/mG | addgene full sequence | sequence record 439990 | Addgene Long Read Sequencing Result
CCGCGGCAGGCCCTCCGAGCGTGGTGGAGCCGTTCTGTGAGACAGCCGGGTACGAGTCGTGACGCTGGAA
GGGGCAAGCGGGTGGTGGGCAGGAATGCGGTCCGCCCTGCAGCAACCGGAGGGGGAGGGAGAAGGGAGCG
GAAAAGTCTCCACCGGACGCGGCCATGGCTCGGGGGGGGGGGGGGGCAGCGGAGGAGCGCTTCCGGCCGA
CGTCTCGTCGCTGATTGGCTTCTTTTCCTCCCGCCGTGTGTGAAAACACAAATGGCGTGTTTTGGTTGGC
GTAAGGCGCCTGTCAGTTAACGGCAGCCGGAGTGCGCAGCCGCCGGCAGCCTCGCTCTGCCCACTGGGTG
GGGCGGGAGGTAGGTGGGGTGAGGCGAGCTGGACGTGCGGGCGCGGTCGGCCTCTGGCGGGGCGGGGGAG
GGGAGGGAGGGTCAGCGAAAGTAGCTCGCGCGCGAGCGGCCGCCCACCCTCCCCTTCCTCTGGGGGAGTC
GTTTTACCCGCCGCCGGCCGGGCCTCGTCGTCTGATTGGCTCTCGGGGCCCAGAAAACTGGCCCTTGCCA
TTGGCTCGTGTTCGTGCAAGTTGAGTCCATCCGCCGGCCAGCGGGGGCGGCGAGGAGGCGCTCCCAGGTT
CCGGCCCTCCCCTCGGCCCCGCGCCGCAGAGTCTGGCCGCGCGCCCCTGCGCAACGTGGCAGGAAGCGCG
CGCTGGGGGCGGGGACGGGCAGTAGGGCTGAGCGGCTGCGGGGCGGGTGCAAGCACGTTTCCGACTTGAG
TTGCCTCAAGAGGGGCGTGCTGAGCCAGACCTCCATCGCGCACTCCGGGGAGTGGAGGGAAGGAGCGAGG
GCTCAGTTGGGCTGTTTTGGAGGCAGGAAGCACTTGCTCTCCCAAAGTCGCTCTGAGTTGTTATCAGTAA
GGGAGCTGCAGTGGAGTAGGCGGGGAGAAGGCCGCACCCTTCTCCGGAGGGGGGAGGGGAGTGTTGCAAT
ACCTTTCTGGGAGTTCTCTGCTGCCTCCTGGCTTCTGAGGACCGCCCTGGGCCTGGGAGAATCCCTTCCC
CCTCTTCCCTCGTGATCTGCAACTCCAGTCTTTCTAGCCTTAATTAACCGTTTAAACAATTCTGCAGGAA
TCTAGTTATTAATAGTAATCAATTACGGGGTCATTAGTTCATAGCCCATATATGGAGTTCCGCGTTACAT
AACTTACGGTAAATGGCCCGCCTGGCTGACCGCCCAACGACCCCCGCCCATTGACGTCAATAATGACGTA
TGTTCCCATAGTAACGCCAATAGGGACTTTCCATTGACGTCAATGGGTGGAGTATTTACGGTAAACTGCC
CACTTGGCAGTACATCAAGTGTATCATATGCCAAGTACGCCCCCTATTGACGTCAATGACGGTAAATGGC
CCGCCTGGCATTATGCCCAGTACATGACCTTATGGGACTTTCCTACTTGGCAGTACATCTACGTATTAGT
CATCGCTATTACCATGGTCGAGGTGAGCCCCACGTTCTGCTTCACTCTCCCCATCTCCCCCCCCCTCCCC
ACCCCCAATTTTGTATTTATTTATTTTTTAATTATTTTGTGCAGCGATGGGGGCGGGGGGGGGGGGGGGG
GCGCGCGCCAGGCGGGGCGGGGCGGGGCGAGGGGCGGGGCGGGGCGAGGCGGAGAGGTGCGGCGGCAGCC
AATCAGAGCGGCGCGCTCCGAAAGTTTCCTTTTATGGCGAGGCGGCGGCGGCGGCGGCCCTATAAAAAGC
GAAGCGCGCGGCGGGCGGGAGTCGCTGCGCGCTGCCTTCGCCCCGTGCCCCGCTCCGCCGCCGCCTCGCG
CCGCCCGCCCCGGCTCTGACTGACCGCGTTACTCCCACAGGTGAGCGGGCGGGACGGCCCTTCTCCTCCG
GGCTGTAATTAGCGCTTGGTTTAATGACGGCTTGTTTCTTTTCTGTGGCTGCGTGAAAGCCTTGAGGGGC
TCCGGGAGGGCCCTTTGTGCGGGGGGAGCGGCTCGGGGGGTGCGTGCGTGTGTGTGTGCGTGGGGAGCGC
CGCGTGCGGCTCCGCGCTGCCCGGCGGCTGTGAGCGCTGCGGGCGCGGCGCGGGGCTTTGTGCGCTCCGC
AGTGTGCGCGAGGGGAGCGCGGCCGGGGGCGGTGCCCCGCGGTGCGGGGGGGGCTGCGAGGGGAACAAAG
GCTGCGTGCGGGGTGTGTGCGTGGGGGGGTGAGCAGGGGGTGTGGGCGCGTCGGTCGGGCTGCAACCCCC
CCTGCACCCCCCTCCCCGAGTTGCTGAGCACGGCCCGGCTTCGGGTGCGGGGCTCCGTACGGGGCGTGGC
GCGGGGCTCGCCGTGCCGGGCGGGGGGTGGCGGCAGGTGGGGGTGCCGGGCGGGGCGGGGCCGCCTCGGG
CCGGGGAGGGCTCGGGGGAGGGGCGCGGCGGCCCCCGGAGCGCCGGCGGCTGTCGAGGCGCGGCGAGCCG
CAGCCATTGCCTTTTATGGTAATCGTGCGAGAGGGCGCAGGGACTTCCTTTGTCCCAAATCTGTGCGGAG
CCGAAATCTGGGAGGCGCCGCCGCACCCCCTCTAGCGGGCGCGGGGCGAAGCGGTGCGGCGCCGGCAGGA
AGGAAATGGGCGGGGAGGGCCTTCGTGCGTCGCCGCGCCGCCGTCCCCTTCTCCCTCTCCAGCCTCGGGG
CTGTCCGCGGGGGGACGGCTGCCTTCGGGGGGGACGGGGCAGGGCGGGGTTCGGCTTCTGGCGTGTGACC
GGCGGCTCTAGAGCCTCTGCTAACCATGTTCATGCCTTCTTCTTTTTCCTACAGCTCCTGGGCAACGTGC
TGGTTATTGTGCTGTCTCATCATTTTGGCAAAGAATTGATTTGATACCGCGGGCTCGACACTAGTGAACC
TCTTCGAGGGACCTAATAACTTCGTATAGCATACATTATACGAAGTTATATTAAGGGTTCCGGATCCATG
GGTTGCTGTTTCTCCAAGACCATGGTGAGCAAGGGAGAGGAGGTCATCAAAGAGTTCATGCGCTTCAAGG
TGCGCATGGAGGGCTCCATGAACGGCCACGAGTTCGAGATCGAGGGCGAGGGCGAGGGCCGCCCCTACGA
GGGCACCCAGACCGCCAAGCTGAAGGTGACCAAGGGCGGCCCCCTGCCCTTCGCCTGGGACATCCTGTCC
CCCCAGTTCATGTACGGCTCCAAGGCGTACGTGAAGCACCCCGCCGACATCCCCGATTACAAGAAGCTGT
CCTTCCCCGAGGGCTTCAAGTGGGAGCGCGTGATGAACTTCGAGGACGGCGGTCTGGTGACCGTGACCCA
GGACTCCTCCCTGCAGGACGGCACGCTGATCTACAAGGTGAAGATGCGCGGCACCAACTTCCCCCCCGAC
GGCCCCGTAATGCAGAAGAAGACCATGGGCTGGGAGGCCTCCACCGAGCGCCTGTACCCCCGCGACGGCG
TGCTGAAGGGCGAGATCCACCAGGCCCTGAAGCTGAAGGACGGCGGCCACTACCTGGTGGAGTTCAAGAC
CATCTACATGGCCAAGAAGCCCGTGCAACTGCCCGGCTACTACTACGTGGACACCAAGCTGGACATCACC
TCCCACAACGAGGACTACACCATCGTGGAACAGTACGAGCGCTCCGAGGGCCGCCACCACCTGTTCCTGG
GGCATGGCACCGGCAGCACCGGCAGCGGCAGCTCCGGCACCGCCTCCTCCGAGGACAACAACATGGCCGT
CATCAAAGAGTTCATGCGCTTCAAGGTGCGCATGGAGGGCTCCATGAACGGCCACGAGTTCGAGATCGAG
GGCGAGGGCGAGGGCCGCCCCTACGAGGGCACCCAGACCGCCAAGCTGAAGGTGACCAAGGGCGGCCCCC
TGCCCTTCGCCTGGGACATCCTGTCCCCCCAGTTCATGTACGGCTCCAAGGCGTACGTGAAGCACCCCGC
CGACATCCCCGATTACAAGAAGCTGTCCTTCCCCGAGGGCTTCAAGTGGGAGCGCGTGATGAACTTCGAG
GACGGCGGTCTGGTGACCGTGACCCAGGACTCCTCCCTGCAGGACGGCACGCTGATCTACAAGGTGAAGA
TGCGCGGCACCAACTTCCCCCCCGACGGCCCCGTAATGCAGAAGAAGACCATGGGCTGGGAGGCCTCCAC
CGAGCGCCTGTACCCCCGCGACGGCGTGCTGAAGGGCGAGATCCACCAGGCCCTGAAGCTGAAGGACGGC
GGCCGCTACCTGGTGGAGTTCAAGACCATCTACATGGCCAAGAAGCCCGTGCAACTGCCCGGCTACTACT
ACGTGGACACCAAGCTGGACATCACCTCCCACAACGAGGACTACACCATCGTGGAACAGTACGAGCGCTC
CGAGGGCCGCCACCACCTGTTCCTGTACGGCATGGACGAGCTGTACAAGTAACTCGAGATTCGAGGGATC
TTTGTGAAGGAACCTTACTTCTGTGGTGTGACATAATTGGACAAACTACCTACAGAGATTTAAAGCTCTA
AGGTAAATATAAAATTTTTAAGTGTATAATGTGTTAAACTACTGATTCTAATTGTTTGTGTATTTTAGAT
TCCAACCTATGGAACTGATGAATGGGAGCAGTGGTGGAATGCCTTTAATGAGGAAAACCTGTTTTGCTCA
GAAGAAATGCCATCTAGTGATGATGAGGCTACTGCTGACTCTCAACATTCTACTCCTCCAAAAAAGAAGA
GAAAGGTAGAAGACCCCAAGGACTTTCCTTCAGAATTGCTAAGTTTTTTGAGTCATGCTGTGTTTAGTAA
TAGAACTCTTGCTTGCTTTGCTATTTACACCACAAAGGAAAAAGCTGCACTGCTATACAAGAAAATTATG
GAAAAATATTCTGTAACCTTTATAAGTAGGCATAACAGTTATAATCATAACATACTGTTTTTTCTTACTC
CACACAGGCATAGAGTGTCTGCTATTAATAACTATGCTCAAAAATTGTGTACCTTTAGCTTTTTAATTTG
TAAAGGGGTTAATAAGGAATATTTGATGTATAGTGCCTTGACTAGAGATCATAATCAGCCATACCACATT
TGTAGAGGTTTTACTTGCTTTAAAAAACCTCCCACACCTCCCCCTGAACCTGAAACATAAAATGAATGCA
ATTGTTGTTGTTAACTTGTTTATTGCAGCTTATAATGGTTACAAATAAAGCAATAGCATCACAAATTTCA
CAAATAAAGCATTTTTTTCACTGCATTCTAGTTGTGGTTTGTCCAAACTCATCAATGTATCTTATCATGT
CTGGATCTGACATGGTAAGTAAGCTTGGGCTGCAGGTCGAGGGACCTAATAACTTCGTATAGCATACATT
ATACGAAGTTATATTAAGGGTTCCGGATCATCACCGCGGATGGGTTGCTGTTTCTCCAAGACCGCAGCGA
AGGGAGAAGCCGCCGCGGAGAGGCCTGGGGAGGCGGCTGTGGCCTCGTCGCCTTCCAAAGCGAACGGACA
GGAGAATGGCCACGTGAAGGTAGGATCCGTGAGCAAGGGCGAGGAGCTGTTCACCGGGGTGGTGCCCATC
CTGGTCGAGCTGGACGGCGACGTAAACGGCCACAAGTTCAGCGTGTCCGGCGAGGGCGAGGGCGATGCCA
CCTACGGCAAGCTGACCCTGAAGTTCATCTGCACCACCGGCAAGCTGCCCGTGCCCTGGCCCACCCTCGT
GACCACCCTGACCTACGGCGTGCAGTGCTTCAGCCGCTACCCCGACCACATGAAGCAGCACGACTTCTTC
AAGTCCGCCATGCCCGAAGGCTACGTCCAGGAGCGCACCATCTTCTTCAAGGACGACGGCAACTACAAGA
CCCGCGCCGAGGTGAAGTTCGAGGGCGACACCCTGGTGAACCGCATCGAGCTGAAGGGCATCGACTTCAA
GGAGGACGGCAACATCCTGGGGCACAAGCTGGAGTACAACTACAACAGCCACAACGTCTATATCATGGCC
GACAAGCAGAAGAACGGCATCAAGGTGAACTTCAAGATCCGCCACAACATCGAGGACGGCAGCGTGCAGC
TCGCCGACCACTACCAGCAGAACACCCCCATCGGCGACGGCCCCGTGCTGCTGCCCGACAACCACTACCT
GAGCACCCAGTCCGCCCTGAGCAAAGACCCCAACGAGAAGCGCGATCACATGGTCCTGCTGGAGTTCGTG
ACCGCCGCCGGGATCACTCTCGGCATGGACGAGCTGTACAAGTAAAGCGGCCGCTCGAGCCTCGACTGTG
CCTTCTAGTTGCCAGCCATCTGTTGTTTGCCCCTCCCCCGTGCCTTCCTTGACCCTGGAAGGTGCCACTC
CCACTGTCCTTTCCTAATAAAATGAGGAAATTGCATCGCATTGTCTGAGTAGGTGTCATTCTATTCTGGG
GGGTGGGGTGGGGCAGGACAGCAAGGGGGAGGATTGGGAAGACAATAGCAGGCATGCTGGGGATGCGGTG
GGCTCTATGGCTTCTGAGCATAGGATCCCCGAATTCCGAAGTTCCTATTCTCTAGAAAGTATAGGAACTT
CAGGTCTGAAGAGGAGTTTACGTCCAGCCAAGCTAGCTTGGCTGCAGGTCGTCGAAATTCTACCGGGTAG
GGGAGGCGCTTTTCCCAAGGCAGTCTGGAGCATGCGCTTTAGCAGCCCCGCTGGGCACTTGGCGCTACAC
AAGTGGCCTCTGGCCTCGCACACATTCCACATCCACCGGTAGGCGCCAACCGGCTCCGTTCTTTGGTGGC
CCCTTCGCGCCACCTTCTACTCCTCCCCTAGTCAGGAAGTTCCCCCCCGCCCCGCAGCTCGCGTCGTGCA
GGACGTGACAAATGGAAGTAGCACGTCTCACTAGTCTCGTGCAGATGGACAGCACCGCTGAGCAATGGAA
GCGGGTAGGCCTTTGGGGCAGCGGCCAATAGCAGCTTTGCTCCTTCGCTTTCTGGGCTCAGAGGCTGGGA
AGGGGTGGGTCCGGGGGCGGGCTCAGGGGCGGGCTCAGGGGCGGGGCGGGCGCCCGAAGGTCCTCCGGAG
GCCCGGCATTCTGCACGCTTCAAAAGCGCACGTCTGCCGCGCTGTTCTCCTCTTCCTCATCTCCGGGCCT
TTCGACCTGCAGCCTGTTGACAATTAATCATCGGCATAGTATATCGGCATAGTATAATACGACAAGGTGA
GGAACTAAACCATGGGATCGGCCATTGAACAAGATGGATTGCACGCAGGTTCTCCGGCCGCTTGGGTGGA
GAGGCTATTCGGCTATGACTGGGCACAACAGACAATCGGCTGCTCTGATGCCGCCGTGTTCCGGCTGTCA
GCGCAGGGGCGCCCGGTTCTTTTTGTCAAGACCGACCTGTCCGGTGCCCTGAATGAACTGCAGGACGAGG
CAGCGCGGCTATCGTGGCTGGCCACGACGGGCGTTCCTTGCGCAGCTGTGCTCGACGTTGTCACTGAAGC
GGGAAGGGACTGGCTGCTATTGGGCGAAGTGCCGGGGCAGGATCTCCTGTCATCTCACCTTGCTCCTGCC
GAGAAAGTATCCATCATGGCTGATGCAATGCGGCGGCTGCATACGCTTGATCCGGCTACCTGCCCATTCG
ACCACCAAGCGAAACATCGCATCGAGCGAGCACGTACTCGGATGGAAGCCGGTCTTGTCGATCAGGATGA
TCTGGACGAAGAGCATCAGGGGCTCGCGCCAGCCGAACTGTTCGCCAGGCTCAAGGCGCGCATGCCCGAC
GGCGATGATCTCGTCGTGACCCATGGCGATGCCTGCTTGCCGAATATCATGGTGGAAAATGGCCGCTTTT
CTGGATTCATCGACTGTGGCCGGCTGGGTGTGGCGGACCGCTATCAGGACATAGCGTTGGCTACCCGTGA
TATTGCTGAAGAGCTTGGCGGCGAATGGGCTGACCGCTTCCTCGTGCTTTACGGTATCGCCGCTCCCGAT
TCGCAGCGCATCGCCTTCTATCGCCTTCTTGACGAGTTCTTCTGAGGGGATCAATTCTCTAGAGCTCGCT
GATCAGCCTCGACTGTGCCTTCTAGTTGCCAGCCATCTGTTGTTTGCCCCTCCCCCGTGCCTTCCTTGAC
CCTGGAAGGTGCCACTCCCACTGTCCTTTCCTAATAAAATGAGGAAATTGCATCGCATTGTCTGAGTAGG
TGTCATTCTATTCTGGGGGGTGGGGTGGGGCAGGACAGCAAGGGGGAGGATTGGGAAGACAATAGCAGGC
ATGCTGGGGATGCGGTGGGCTCTATGGCTTCTGAGGCGGAAAGAACCAGCTGGGGCTCGACTAGAGCTTG
CGGAACCCTTCGAAGTTCCTATTCTCTAGAAAGTATAGGAACTTCATCAGTCAGGTACATAATATAACTT
CGGCGCGCCGGCTAGAAGATGGGCGGGAGTCTTCTGGGCAGGCTTAAAGGCTAACCTGGTGTGTGGGCGT
TGTCCTGCAGGGGAATTGAACAGGTGTAAAATTGGAGGGACAAGACTTCCCACAGATTTTCGGTTTTGTC
GGGAAGTTTTTTAATAGGGGCAAATAAGGAAAATGGGAGGATAGGTAGTCATCTGGGGTTTTATGCAGCA
AAACTACAGGTTATTATTGCTTGTGATCCGCCTCGGAGTATTTTCCATCGAGGTAGATTAAAGACATGCT
CACCCGAGTTTTATACTCTCCTGCTTGAGATCCTTACTACAGTATGAAATTACAGTGTCGCGAGTTAGAC
TATGTAAGCAGAATTTTAATCATTTTTAAAGAGCCCAGTACTTCATATCCATTTCTCCCGCTCCTTCTGC
AGCCTTATCAAAAGGTATTTTAGAACACTCATTTTAGCCCCATTTTCATTTATTATACTGGCTTATCCAA
CCCCTAGACAGAGCATTGGCATTTTCCCTTTCCTGATCTTAGAAGTCTGATGACTCATGAAACCAGACAG
ATTAGTTACATACACCACAAATCGAGGCTGTAGCTGGGGCCTCAACACTGCAGTTCTTTTATAACTCCTT
AGTACACTTTTTGTTGATCCTTTGCCTTGATCCTTAATTTTCAGTGTCTATCACCTCTCCCGTCAGGTGG
TGTTCCACATTTGGGCCTATTCTCAGTCCAGGGAGTTTTACAACAATAGATGTATTGAGAATCCAACCTA
AAGCTTAACTTTCCACTCCCATGAATGCCTCTCTCCTTTTTCTCCATTTATAAACTGAGCTATTAACCAT
TAATGGTTTCCAGGTGGATGTCTCCTCCCCCAATATTACCTGATGTATCTTACATATTGCCAGGCTGATA
TTTTAAGACATTAAAAGGTATATTTCATTATTGAGCCACATGGTATTGATTACTGCTTACTAAAATTTTG
TCATTGTACACATCTGTAAAAGGTGGTTCCTTTTGGAATGCAAAGTTCAGGTGTTTGTTGTCTTTCCTGA
CCTAAGGTCTTGTGAGCTTGTATTTTTTCTATTTAAGCAGTGCTTTCTCTTGGACTGGCTTGACTCATGG
CATTCTACACGTTATTGCTGGTCTAAATGTGATTTTGCCAAGCTTCTTCAGGACCTATAATTTTGCTTGA
CTTGTAGCCAAACACAAGTAAAATGATTAAGCAACAAATGTATTTGTGAAGCTTGGTTTTTAGGTTGTTG
TGTTGTGTGTGCTTGTGCTCTATAATAATACTATCCAGGGGCTGGAGAGGTGGCTCGGAGTTCAAGAGCA
CAGACTGCTCTTCCAGAAGTCCTGAGTTCAATTCCCAGCAACCACATGGTGGCTCACAACCATCTGTAAT
GGGATCTGATGCCCTCTTCTGGTGTGTCTGAAGACCACAAGTGTATTCACATTAAATAAATAAATCCTCC
TTCTTCTTCTTTTTTTTTTTTTTAAAGAGAATACTGTCTCCAGTAGAATTTACTGAAGTAATGAAATACT
TTGTGTTTGTTCCAATATGGTAGCCAATAATCAAATTACTCTTTAAGCACTGGAAATGTTACCAAGGAAC
TAATTTTTATTTGAAGTGTAACTGTGGACAGAGGAGCCATAACTGCAGACTTGTGGGATACAGAAGACCA
ATGCAGACTTTAATGTCTTTTCTCTTACACTAAGCAATAAAGAAATAAAAATTGAACTTCTAGTATCCTA
TTTGTTTAAACTGCTAGCTTTACTTAACTTTTGTGCTTCATCTATACAAAGCTGAAAGCTAAGTCTGCAG
CCATTACTAAACATGAAAGCAAGTAATGATAATTTTGGATTTCAAAAATGTAGGGCCAGAGTTTAGCCAG
CCAGTGGTGGTGCTTGCCTTTATGCCTTTAATCCCAGCACTCTGGAGGCAGAGACAGGCAGATCTCTGAG
TTTGAGCCCAGCCTGGTCTACACATCAAGTTCTATCTAGGATAGCCAGGAATACACACAGAAACCCTGTT
GGGGAGGGGGGCTCTGAGATTTCATAAAATTATAATTGAAGCATTCCCTAATGAGCCACTATGGATGTGG
CTAAATCCGTCTACCTTTCTGATGAGATTTGGGTATTATTTTTTCTGTCTCTGCTGTTGGTTGGGTCTTT
TGACACTGTGGGCTTTCTTTAAAGCCTCCTTCCTGCCATGTGGTCTCTTGTTTGCTACTAACTTCCCATG
GCTTAAATGGCATGGCTTTTTGCCTTCTAAGGGCAGCTGCTGAGATTTGCAGCCTGATTTCCAGGGTGGG
GTTGGGAAATCTTTCAAACACTAAAATTGTCCTTTAATTTTTTTTTTAAAAAATGGGTTATATAATAAAC
CTCATAAAATAGTTATGAGGAGTGAGGTGGACTAATATTAAATGAGTCCCTCCCCTATAAAAGAGCTATT
AAGGCTTTTTGTCTTATACTTAACTTTTTTTTTAAATGTGGTATCTTTAGAACCAAGGGTCTTAGAGTTT
TAGTATACAGAAACTGTTGCATCGCTTAATCAGATTTTCTAGTTTCAAATCCAGAGAATCCAAATTCTTC
ACAGCCAAAGTCAAATTAAGAATTTCTGACTTTTAATGTTAATTTGCTTACTGTGAATATAAAAATGATA
GCTTTTCCTGAGGCAGGGTCTCACTATGTATCTCTGCCTGATCTGCAACAAGATATGTAGACTAAAGTTC
TGCCTGCTTTTGTCTCCTGAATACTAAGGTTAAAATGTAGTAATACTTTTGGAACTTGCAGGTCAGATTC
TTTTATAGGGGACACACTAAGGGAGCTTGGGTGATAGTTGGTAAAATGTGTTTCAAGTGATGAAAACTTG
AATTATTATCACCGCAACCTACTTTTTAAAAAAAAAAGCCAGGCCTGTTAGAGCATGCTTAAGGGATCCC
TAGGACTTGCTGAGCACACAAGAGTAGTTACTTGGCAGGCTCCTGGTGAGAGCATATTTCAAAAAACAAG
GCAGACAACCAAGAAACTACAGTTAAGGTTACCTGTCTTTAAACCATCTGCATATACACAGGGATATTAA
AATATTCCAAATAATATTTCATTCAAGTTTTCCCCCATCAAATTGGGACATGGATTTCTCCGGTGAATAG
GCAGAGTTGGAAACTAAACAAATGTTGGTTTTGTGATTTGTGAAATTGTTTTCAAGTGATAGTTAAAGCC
CATGAGATACAGAACAAAGCTGCTATTTCGAGGTCTCTTGGTTTATACTCAGAAGCACTTCTTTGGGTTT
CCCTGCACTATCCTGATCATGTGCTAGGCCTACCTTAGGCTGATTGTTGTTCAAATAAACTTAAGTTTCC
TGTCAGGTGATGTCATATGATTTCATATATCAAGGCAAAACATGTTATATATGTTAAACATTTGTACTTA
ATGTGAAAGTTAGGTCTTTGTGGGTTTGATTTTTAATTTTCAAAACCTGAGCTAAATAAGTCATTTTTAC
ATGTCTTACATTTGGTGGAATTGTATAATTGTGGTTTGCAGGCAAGACTCTCTGACCTAGTAACCCTACC
TATAGAGCACTTTGCTGGGTCACAAGTCTAGGAGTCAAGCATTTCACCTTGAAGTTGAGACGTTTTGTTA
GTGTATACTAGTTTATATGTTGGAGGACATGTTTATCCAGAAGATATTCAGGACTATTTTTGACTGGGCT
AAGGAATTGATTCTGATTAGCACTGTTAGTGAGCATTGAGTGGCCTTTAGGCTTGAATTGGAGTCACTTG
TATATCTCAAATAATGCTGGCCTTTTTTAAAAAGCCCTTGTTCTTTATCACCCTGTTTTCTACATAATTT
TTGTTCAAAGAAATACTTGTTTGGATCTCCTTTTGACAACAATAGCATGTTTTCAAGCCATATTTTTTTT
CCTTTTTTTTTTTTTTTTTTGGTTTTTCGAGACAGGGTTTCTCTGTATAGCCCTGGCTGTCCTGGAACTC
ACTTTGTAGACCAGGCTGGCCTCGAACTCAGAAATCCGCCTGCCTCTGCCTCCTGAGTGCCGGGATTAAA
GGCGTGCACCACCACGCCTGGCTAAGTTGGATATTTTGTTATATAACTATAACCAATACTAACTCCACTG
GGTGGATTTTTAATTCAGTCAGTAGTCTTAAGTGGTCTTTATTGGCCCTTCATTAAAATCTACTGTTCAC
TCTAACAGAGGCTGTTGGTACTAGTGGCACTTAAGCAACTTCCTACGGATATACTAGCAGATTAAGGGTC
AGGGATAGAAACTAGTCTAGCGTTTTGTATACCTACCAGCTTTATACTACCTTGTTCTGATAGAAATATT
TCAGGACATCTAGCTTATCGATACCGTCGACGGTATCGATAAGCTTGATATCGAATTCTACCGGGTAGGG
GAGGCGCTTTTCCCAAGGCAGTCTGGAGCATGCGCTTTAGCAGCCCCGCTGGGCACTTGGCGCTACACAA
GTGGCCTCTGGCCTCGCACACATTCCACATCCACCGGTAGGCGCCAACCGGCTCCGTTCTTTGGTGGCCC
CTTCGCGCCACCTTCTACTCCTCCCCTAGTCAGGAAGTTCCCCCCCGCCCCGCAGCTCGCGTCGTGCAGG
ACGTGACAAATGGAAGTAGCACGTCTCACTAGTCTCGTGCAGATGGACAGCACCGCTGAGCAATGGAAGC
GGGTAGGCCTTTGGGGCAGCGGCCAATAGCAGCTTTGCTCCTTCGCTTTCTGGGCTCAGAGGCTGGGAAG
GGGTGGGTCCGGGGGCGGGCTCAGGGGCGGGCTCAGGGGCGGGGCGGGCGCCCGAAGGTCCTCCGGAGGC
CCGGCATTCTGCACGCTTCAAAAGCGCACGTCTGCCGCGCTGTTCTCCTCTTCCTCATCTCCGGGCCTTT
CGACCTGCAGGTCCTCGCCATGGATCCTGATGATGTTGTTGATTCTTCTAAATCTTTTGTGATGGAAAAC
TTTTCTTCGTACCACGGGACTAAACCTGGTTATGTAGATTCCATTCAAAAAGGTATACAAAAGCCAAAAT
CTGGTACACAAGGAAATTATGACGATGATTGGAAAGGGTTTTATAGTACCGACAATAAATACGACGCTGC
GGGATACTCTGTAGATAATGAAAACCCGCTCTCTGGAAAAGCTGGAGGCGTGGTCAAAGTGACGTATCCA
GGACTGACGAAGGTTCTCGCACTAAAAGTGGATAATGCCGAAACTATTAAGAAAGAGTTAGGTTTAAGTC
TCACTGAACCGTTGATGGAGCAAGTCGGAACGGAAGAGTTTATCAAAAGGTTCGGTGATGGTGCTTCGCG
TGTAGTGCTCAGCCTTCCCTTCGCTGAGGGGAGTTCTAGCGTTGAATATATTAATAACTGGGAACAGGCG
AAAGCGTTAAGCGTAGAACTTGAGATTAATTTTGAAACCCGTGGAAAACGTGGCCAAGATGCGATGTATG
AGTATATGGCTCAAGCCTGTGCAGGAAATCGTGTCAGGCGATCTCTTTGTGAAGGAACCTTACTTCTGTG
GTGTGACATAATTGGACAAACTACCTACAGAGATTTAAAGCTCTAAGGTAAATATAAAATTTTTAAGTGT
ATAATGTGTTAAACTACTGATTCTAATTGTTTGTGTATTTTAGATTCCAACCTATGGAACTGATGAATGG
GAGCAGTGGTGGAATGCAGATCCTAGAGCTCGCTGATCAGCCTCGACTGTGCCTTCTAGTTGCCAGCCAT
CTGTTGTTTGCCCCTCCCCCGTGCCTTCCTTGACCCTGGAAGGTGCCACTCCCACTGTCCTTTCCTAATA
AAATGAGGAAATTGCATCGCATTGTCTGAGTAGGTGTCATTCTATTCTGGGGGGTGGGGTGGGGCAGGAC
AGCAAGGGGGAGGATTGGGAAGACAATAGCAGGCATGCTGGGGATGCGGTGGGCTCTATGGCTTCTGAGG
CGGAAAGAACCAGCTGGGGCTCGAGGGGGGGCCCGGTACCCAGCTTTTGTTCCCTTTAGTGAGGGTTAAT
TGCGCGCTTGGCGTAATCATGGTCATAGCTGTTTCCTGTGTGAAATTGTTATCCGCTCACAATTCCACAC
AACATACGAGCCGGAAGCATAAAGTGTAAAGCCTGGGGTGCCTAATGAGTGAGCTAACTCACATTAATTG
CGTTGCGCTCACTGCCCGCTTTCCAGTCGGGAAACCTGTCGTGCCAGCTGCATTAATGAATCGGCCAACG
CGCGGGGAGAGGCGGTTTGCGTATTGGGCGCTCTTCCGCTTCCTCGCTCACTGACTCGCTGCGCTCGGTC
GTTCGGCTGCGGCGAGCGGTATCAGCTCACTCAAAGGCGGTAATACGGTTATCCACAGAATCAGGGGATA
ACGCAGGAAAGAACATGTGAGCAAAAGGCCAGCAAAAGGCCAGGAACCGTAAAAAGGCCGCGTTGCTGGC
GTTTTTCCATAGGCTCCGCCCCCCTGACGAGCATCACAAAAATCGACGCTCAAGTCAGAGGTGGCGAAAC
CCGACAGGACTATAAAGATACCAGGCGTTTCCCCCTGGAAGCTCCCTCGTGCGCTCTCCTGTTCCGACCC
TGCCGCTTACCGGATACCTGTCCGCCTTTCTCCCTTCGGGAAGCGTGGCGCTTTCTCATAGCTCACGCTG
TAGGTATCTCAGTTCGGTGTAGGTCGTTCGCTCCAAGCTGGGCTGTGTGCACGAACCCCCCGTTCAGCCC
GACCGCTGCGCCTTATCCGGTAACTATCGTCTTGAGTCCAACCCGGTAAGACACGACTTATCGCCACTGG
CAGCAGCCACTGGTAACAGGATTAGCAGAGCGAGGTATGTAGGCGGTGCTACAGAGTTCTTGAAGTGGTG
GCCTAACTACGGCTACACTAGAAGAACAGTATTTGGTATCTGCGCTCTGCTGAAGCCAGTTACCTTCGGA
AAAAGAGTTGGTAGCTCTTGATCCGGCAAACAAACCACCGCTGGTAGCGGTGGTTTTTTTGTTTGCAAGC
AGCAGATTACGCGCAGAAAAAAAGGATCTCAAGAAGATCCTTTGATCTTTTCTACGGGGTCTGACGCTCA
GTGGAACGAAAACTCACGTTAAGGGATTTTGGTCATGAGATTATCAAAAAGGATCTTCACCTAGATCCTT
TTAAATTAAAAATGAAGTTTTAAATCAATCTAAAGTATATATGAGTAAACTTGGTCTGACAGTTACCAAT
GCTTAATCAGTGAGGCACCTATCTCAGCGATCTGTCTATTTCGTTCATCCATAGTTGCCTGACTCCCCGT
CGTGTAGATAACTACGATACGGGAGGGCTTACCATCTGGCCCCAGTGCTGCAATGATACCGCGAGACCCA
CGCTCACCGGCTCCAGATTTATCAGCAATAAACCAGCCAGCCGGAAGGGCCGAGCGCAGAAGTGGTCCTG
CAACTTTATCCGCCTCCATCCAGTCTATTAATTGTTGCCGGGAAGCTAGAGTAAGTAGTTCGCCAGTTAA
TAGTTTGCGCAACGTTGTTGCCATTGCTACAGGCATCGTGGTGTCACGCTCGTCGTTTGGTATGGCTTCA
TTCAGCTCCGGTTCCCAACGATCAAGGCGAGTTACATGATCCCCCATGTTGTGCAAAAAAGCGGTTAGCT
CCTTCGGTCCTCCGATCGTTGTCAGAAGTAAGTTGGCCGCAGTGTTATCACTCATGGTTATGGCAGCACT
GCATAATTCTCTTACTGTCATGCCATCCGTAAGATGCTTTTCTGTGACTGGTGAGTACTCAACCAAGTCA
TTCTGAGAATAGTGTATGCGGCGACCGAGTTGCTCTTGCCCGGCGTCAATACGGGATAATACCGCGCCAC
ATAGCAGAACTTTAAAAGTGCTCATCATTGGAAAACGTTCTTCGGGGCGAAAACTCTCAAGGATCTTACC
GCTGTTGAGATCCAGTTCGATGTAACCCACTCGTGCACCCAACTGATCTTCAGCATCTTTTACTTTCACC
AGCGTTTCTGGGTGAGCAAAAACAGGAAGGCAAAATGCCGCAAAAAAGGGAATAAGGGCGACACGGAAAT
GTTGAATACTCATACTCTTCCTTTTTCAATATTATTGAAGCATTTATCAGGGTTATTGTCTCATGAGCGG
ATACATATTTGAATGTATTTAGAAAAATAAACAAATAGGGGTTCCGCGCACATTTCCCCGAAAAGTGCCA
CCTG
[124 nt withheld, positions 16525-16648]
C
[91 nt withheld, positions 16650-16740]
A
[49 nt withheld, positions 16742-16790]
CCTTTGACGTTGGAGTCCACGTTCTTT
[37 nt withheld, positions 16818-16854]
ACCCTATCTCGGTCTATTCTTTTGATTTATAAGGGATTTTGCCGATTTCGGCCTATTGGTTAAAAAATGA
GCTGATTTAACAAAAATTTAACGCGAATTTTAACAAAATATTAACGCTTACAATTTCCATTCGCCATTCA
GGCTGCGCAACTGTTGGGAAGGGCGATCGGTGCGGGCCTCTTCGCTATTACGCCAGCTGGCGAAAGGGGG
ATGTGCTGCAAGGCGATTAAGTTGGGTAACGCCAGGGTTTTCCCAGTCACGACGTTGTAAAACGACGGCC
AGTGAGCGCGCGTAATACGACTCACTATAGGGCGAATTGGAGCTCCA
