Features (pLannotate 1.2.2; 42 found; start..end, strand, type, name):
      3..1085    +  misc_feature   Rosa26 left arm: left homology arm from intron 1 of the mouse Rosa26 gene (Soriano, 1999)
   1181..1484    +  enhancer       CMV enhancer: human cytomegalovirus immediate early enhancer
   1486..1763    +  promoter       chicken β-actin promoter: No description available
   1764..2780    +  intron         chimeric intron: chimera between introns from chicken β-actin and rabbit β-globin
   2882..2915    +  protein_bind   loxP: Cre-mediated recombination occurs in the 8-bp core sequence (GCATACAT). Cre recombinase
   2958..4387    +  CDS            tdTomato (fragment): tandem dimeric (pseudo-monomeric) derivative of DsRed (Shaner et al., 2004) mammalian codon-optimized
   4403..4477    +  CDS            small t antigen (fragment): SV40 (simian virus 40) small t antigen
   4479..4544    +  intron         small t intron: SV40 (simian virus 40) small t antigen intron
   4674..4694    +  CDS            SV40 NLS: nuclear localization signal of SV40 (simian virus 40) large T antigen
   5013..5096    +  CDS            large T antigen (fragment): large T antigen from SV40 (simian virus 40)
   5119..5253    +  polyA_signal   SV40 poly(A) signal: SV40 polyadenylation signal
   5295..5328    +  protein_bind   loxP: Cre-mediated recombination occurs in the 8-bp core sequence (GCATACAT). Cre recombinase
   5356..5478    +  CDS            MARCKS (fragment): MARCS_CHICK - Experimental evidence at protein level: Swiss-Prot protein existence level 1. MARCKS is the most prominent cellular substrate for protein kinase C. This protein binds calmodulin, actin, and synapsin. MARCKS is a filamentous (F) actin cross-linking protein. From Gallus gallus (Chicken).
   5485..6201    +  CDS            EGFP: the original enhanced GFP (Yang et al., 1996) mammalian codon-optimized
   6222..6446    +  polyA_signal   bGH poly(A) signal: bovine growth hormone polyadenylation signal
   6474..6507    +  protein_bind   FRT (minimal): supports FLP-mediated excision but not integration (Turan and Bode, 2011) FLP recombinase from the Saccharomyces cerevisiae 2μ plasmid
   6571..7070    +  promoter       PGK promoter: mouse phosphoglycerate kinase 1 promoter
   7082..7129    +  promoter       EM7 promoter: synthetic bacterial promoter&nbsp
   7148..7951    +  CDS            NeoR/KanR: aminoglycoside phosphotransferase from Tn5; aph(3')-II (or nptII); confers resistance to neomycin, kanamycin, and G418 (Geneticin®)
   7989..8213    +  polyA_signal   bGH poly(A) signal: bovine growth hormone polyadenylation signal
   8217..8238    +  promoter       SV40 promoter (fragment): SV40 enhancer and early promoter
   8268..8301    +  protein_bind   FRT (minimal): supports FLP-mediated excision but not integration (Turan and Bode, 2011) FLP recombinase from the Saccharomyces cerevisiae 2μ plasmid
   8338..12678   +  misc_feature   Rosa26 right arm: right homology arm from intron 1 of the mouse Rosa26 gene (Soriano, 1999)
  12691..12723   -  misc_feature   MCS (fragment): pBluescript multiple cloning site
  12728..13227   +  promoter       PGK promoter: mouse phosphoglycerate kinase 1 promoter
  13254..13826   +  CDS            DTA: diphtheria toxin fragment A; Corynebacterium diphtheriae tox
  13829..13901   +  CDS            small t antigen (fragment): SV40 (simian virus 40) small t antigen
  13903..13968   +  intron         small t intron: SV40 (simian virus 40) small t antigen intron
  14042..14266   +  polyA_signal   bGH poly(A) signal: bovine growth hormone polyadenylation signal
  14270..14291   +  promoter       SV40 promoter (fragment): SV40 enhancer and early promoter
  14295..14315   +  misc_feature   MCS (fragment): pBluescript multiple cloning site
  14328..14346   -  promoter       T3 promoter: promoter for bacteriophage T3 RNA polymerase
  14389..14411   -  protein_bind   lac operator (fragment): The lac repressor binds to the lac operator to inhibit transcription in E. coli. This inhibition can be relieved by adding lactose or isopropyl-β-D-thiogalactopyranoside (IPTG). lac repressor encoded by lacI
  14415..14445   -  promoter       lac promoter: promoter for the E. coli lac operon
  14460..14481   -  protein_bind   CAP binding site: CAP binding activates transcription in the presence of cAMP. E. coli catabolite activator protein
  14494..14586   -  CDS            lacI (fragment): lac repressor; lacI; The lac repressor binds to the lac operator to inhibit transcription in E. coli. This inhibition can be relieved by adding lactose or isopropyl-β-D-thiogalactopyranoside (IPTG).
  14769..15357   -  rep_origin     ori: high-copy-number ColE1/pMB1/pBR322/pUC origin of replication
  15528..16388   -  CDS            AmpR: β-lactamase; bla; confers resistance to ampicillin, carbenicillin, and related antibiotics
  16389..16480   -  promoter       AmpR promoter: bla
  16524..16957   -  rep_origin     f1 ori (sequence partly withheld): f1 bacteriophage origin of replication; arrow indicates direction of (+) strand synthesis
  16986..17134   -  CDS            lacZα (fragment): LacZα fragment of β-galactosidase; lacZ fragment
  17142..17160   +  promoter       T7 promoter: promoter for bacteriophage T7 RNA polymerase
>Addgene plasmid #17787 | Rosa26 mT/mG Sequencing Result | analyzer sequence | sequence record 222787
CCGCGGCAGGCCCTCCGAGCGTGGTGGAGCCGTTCTGTGAGACAGCCGGGTACGAGTCGTGACGCTGGAA
GGGGCAAGCGGGTGGTGGGCAGGAATGCGGTCCGCCCTGCAGCAACCGGAGGGGGAGGGAGAAGGGAGCG
GAAAAGTCTCCACCGGACGCGGCCATGGCTCGGGGGGGGGGGGGCAGCGGAGGAGCGCTTCCGGCCGACG
TCTCGTCGCTGATTGGCTTCTTTTCCTCCCGCCGTGTGTGAAAACACAAATGGCGTGTTTTGGTTGGCGT
AAGGCGCCTGTCAGTTAACGGCAGCCGGAGTGCGCAGCCGCCGGCAGCCTCGCTCTGCCCACTGGGTGGG
GCGGGAGGTAGGTGGGGTGAGGCGAGCTGGACGTGCGGGCGCGGTCGGCCTCTGGCGGGGCGGGGGRGGG
GAGGGAGGGTCAGCGAAAGTAGCTCGCGCGCGAGCGGCCGCCCACCCTCCCCTTCCTCTGGGGGAGTCGT
TTTACCCGCCGCCGGCCGGGCCTCGTCGTCTGATTGGCTCTCGGGGCCCAGAAAACTGGCCCTTGCCATT
GGCTCGTGTTCGTGCAAGTTGAGTCCATCCGCCGGCCAGCGGGGGCGGCGAGGAGGCGCTCCCAGGTTCC
GGCCCTCCCCTCGGCCCCGCGCCGCAGAGTCTGGCCGCGCGCCCCTGCGCAACGTGGCAGGAAGCGCGCG
CTGGGGGCGGGGACGGGCAGTAGGGCTGAGCGGCTGCGGGGCGGGTGCAAGCACGTTTCCGACTTGAGTT
GCCTCAAGAGGGGCGTGCTGAGCCAGACCTCCATCGCGCACTCCGGGGAGTGGAGGGAAGGAGCGAGGGC
TCAGTTGGGCTGTTTTGGAGGCAGGAAGCACTTGCTCTCCCAAAGTCGCTCTGAGTTGTTATCAGTAAGG
GAGCTGCAGTGGAGTAGGCGGGGAGAAGGCCGCACCCTTCTCCGGAGGGGGGAGGGGAGTGTTGCAATAC
CTTTCTGGGAGTTCTCTGCTGCCTCCTGGCTTCTGAGGACCGCCCTGGGCCTGGGAGAATCCCTTCCCCC
TCTTCCCTCGTGATCTGCAACTCCAGTCTTTCTAGCCTTAATTAACCGTTTAAACAATTCTGCAGGAATC
TAGTTATTAATAGTAATCAATTACGGGGTCATTAGTTCATAGCCCATATATGGAGTTCCGCGTTACATAA
CTTACGGTAAATGGCCCGCCTGGCTGACCGCCCAACGACCCCCGCCCATTGACGTCAATAATGACGTATG
TTCCCATAGTAACGCCAATAGGGACTTTCCATTGACGTCAATGGGTGGAGTATTTACGGTAAACTGCCCA
CTTGGCAGTACATCAAGTGTATCATATGCCAAGTACGCCCCCTATTGACGTCAATGACGGTAAATGGCCC
GCCTGGCATTATGCCCAGTACATGACCTTATGGGACTTTCCTACTTGGCAGTACATCTACGTATTAGTCA
TCGCTATTACCATGGTCGAGGTGAGCCCCACGTTCTGCTTCACTCTCCCCATCTCCCCCCCCTCCCCACC
CCCAATTTTGTATTTATTTATTTTTTAATTATTTTGTGCAGCGATGGGGGCGGGGGGGGGGGGGGGGCGC
GCGCCRGGSGGGGSGGGGSGGGGSGRGGGGSGGGGSGGGGSGRGGSGGRGAGGKGCGGCGGCAGCCAATC
AGAGCGGCGCGCTCCGAAAGTTTCCTTTTATGGCGAGGCGGCGGCGGCGGCGGCCCTATAAAAAGCGAAG
CGCGCGGCGGGCGGGAGTCGCTGCGCGCTGCCTTCGCCCCGTGCCCCGCTCCGCCGCCGCCTCGCGCCGC
CCGCCCCGGCTCTGACTGACCGCGTTACTCCCACAGGTGAGCGGGCGGGACGGCCCTTCTCCTCCGGGCT
GTAATTAGCGCTTGGTTTAATGACGGCTTGTTTCTTTTCTGTGGCTGCGTGAAAGCCTTGAGGGGCTCCG
GGAGGGCCCTTTGTGCGGGGGGAGCGGCTCGGGGGGTGCGTGCGTGTGTGTGTGCGTGGGGAGCGCCGCG
TGCGGCTCCGCGCTGCCCGGCGGCTGTGAGCGCTGCGGGCGCGGCGCGGGGCTTTGTGCGCTCCGCAGTG
TGCGCGAGGGGAGCGCGGCCGGGGGCGGTGCCCCGCGGTGCGGGGGGGGCTGCGAGGGGAACAAAGGCTG
CGTGCGGGGTGTGTGCGTGGGGGGGTGAGCAGGGGGTGTGGGCGCGTCGGTCGGGCTGCAACCCCCCCTG
CACCCCCCTCCCCGAGTTGCTGAGCACGGCCCGGCTTCGGGTGCGGGGCTCCGTACGGGGCGTGGCGCGG
GGCTCGCCGTGCCGGGCGGGGGGTGGCGGCAGGTGGGGGTGCCGGGCGGGGCGGGGCCGCCTCGGGCCGG
GGAGGGCTCGGGGGAGGGGCGCGGCGGCCCCCGGAGCGCCGGCGGCTGTCGAGGCGCGGCGAGCCGCAGC
CATTGCCTTTTATGGTAATCGTGCGAGAGGGCGCAGGGACTTCCTTTGTCCCAAATCTGTGCGGAGCCGA
AATCTGGGAGGCGCCGCCGCACCCCCTCTAGCGGGCGCGGGGCGAAGCGGTGCGGCGCCGGCAGGAAGGA
AATGGGCGGGGAGGGCCTTCGTGCGTCGCCGCGCCGCCGTCCCCTTCTCCCTCTCCAGCCTCGGGGCTGT
CCGCGGGGGGACGGCTGCCTTCGGGGGGGACGGGGCAGGGCGGGGTTCGGCTTCTGGCGTGTGACCGGCG
GCTCTAGAGCCTCTGCTAACCATGTTCATGCCTTCTTCTTTTTCCTACAGCTCCTGGGCAACGTGCTGGT
TATTGTGCTGTCTCATCATTTTGGCAAAGAATTGATTTGATACCGCGGGCTCGACACTAGTGAACCTCTT
CGAGGGACCTAATAACTTCGTATAGCATACATTATACGAAGTTATATTAAGGGTTCCGGATCCATGGGTT
GCTGTTTCTCCAAGACCATGGTGAGCAAGGGAGAGGAGGTCATCAAAGAGTTCATGCGCTTCAAGGTGCG
CATGGAGGGCTCCATGAACGGCCACGAGTTCGAGATCGAGGGCGAGGGCGAGGGCCGCCCCTACGAGGGC
ACCCAGACCGCCAAGCTGAAGGTGACCAAGGGCGGCCCCCTGCCCTTCGCCTGGGACATCCTGTCCCCCC
AGTTCATGTACGGCTCCAAGGCGTACGTGAAGCACCCCGCCGACATCCCCGATTACAAGAAGCTGTCCTT
CCCCGAGGGCTTCAAGTGGGAGCGCGTGATGAACTTCGAGGACGGCGGTCTGGTGACCGTGACCCAGGAC
TCCTCCCTGCAGGACGGCACGCTGATCTACAAGGTGAAGATGCGCGGCACCAACTTCCCCCCCGACGGCC
CCGTAATGCAGAAGAAGACCATGGGCTGGGAGGCCTCCACCGAGCGCCTGTACCCCCGCGACGGCGTGCT
GAAGGGCGAGATCCACCAGGCCCTGAAGCTGAAGGACGGCGGCCACTACCTGGTGGAGTTCAAGACCATC
TACATGGCCAAGAAGCCCGTGCAACTGCCCGGCTACTACTACGTGGACACCAAGCTGGACATCACCTCCC
ACAACGAGGACTACACCATCGTGGAACAGTACGAGCGCTCCGAGGGCCGCCACCACCTGTTCCTGGGGCA
TGGCACCGGCAGCACCGGCAGCGGCAGCTCCGGCACCGCCTCCTCCGAGGACAACAACATGGCCGTCATC
AAAGAGTTCATGCGCTTCAAGGTGCGCATGGAGGGCTCCATGAACGGCCACGAGTTCGAGATCGAGGGCG
AGGGCGAGGGCCGCCCCTACGAGGGCACCCAGACCGCCAAGCTGAAGGTGACCAAGGGCGGCCCCCTGCC
CTTCGCCTGGGACATCCTGTCCCCCCAGTTCATGTACGGCTCCAAGGCGTACGTGAAGCACCCCGCCGAC
ATCCCCGATTACAAGAAGCTGTCCTTCCCCGAGGGCTTCAAGTGGGAGCGCGTGATGAACTTCGAGGACG
GCGGTCTGGTGACCGTGACCCAGGACTCCTCCCTGCAGGACGGCACGCTGATCTACAAGGTGAAGATGCG
CGGCACCAACTTCCCCCCCGACGGCCCCGTAATGCAGAAGAAGACCATGGGCTGGGAGGCCTCCACCGAG
CGCCTGTACCCCCGCGACGGCGTGCTGAAGGGCGAGATCCACCAGGCCCTGAAGCTGAAGGACGGCGGCC
GCTACCTGGTGGAGTTCAAGACCATCTACATGGCCAAGAAGCCCGTGCAACTGCCCGGCTACTACTACGT
GGACACCAAGCTGGACATCACCTCCCACAACGAGGACTACACCATCGTGGAACAGTACGAGCGCTCCGAG
GGCCGCCACCACCTGTTCCTGTACGGCATGGACGAGCTGTACAAGTAACTCGAGATTCGAGGGATCTTTG
TGAAGGAACCTTACTTCTGTGGTGTGACATAATTGGACAAACTACCTACAGAGATTTAAAGCTCTAAGGT
AAATATAAAATTTTTAAGTGTATAATGTGTTAAACTACTGATTCTAATTGTTTGTGTATTTTAGATTCCA
ACCTATGGAACTGATGAATGGGAGCAGTGGTGGAATGCCTTTAATGAGGAAAACCTGTTTTGCTCAGAAG
AAATGCCATCTAGTGATGATGAGGCTACTGCTGACTCTCAACATTCTACTCCTCCAAAAAAGAAGAGAAA
GGTAGAAGACCCCAAGGACTTTCCTTCAGAATTGCTAAGTTTTTTGAGTCATGCTGTGTTTAGTAATAGA
ACTCTTGCTTGCTTTGCTATTTACACCACAAAGGAAAAAGCTGCACTGCTATACAAGAAAATTATGGAAA
AATATTCTGTAACCTTTATAAGTAGGCATAACAGTTATAATCATAACATACTGTTTTTTCTTACTCCACA
CAGGCATAGAGTGTCTGCTATTAATAACTATGCTCAAAAATTGTGTACCTTTAGCTTTTTAATTTGTAAA
GGGGTTAATAAGGAATATTTGATGTATAGTGCCTTGACTAGAGATCATAATCAGCCATACCACATTTGTA
GAGGTTTTACTTGCTTTAAAAAACCTCCCACACCTCCCCCTGAACCTGAAACATAAAATGAATGCAATTG
TTGTTGTTAACTTGTTTATTGCAGCTTATAATGGTTACAAATAAAGCAATAGCATCACAAATTTCACAAA
TAAAGCATTTTTTTCACTGCATTCTAGTTGTGGTTTGTCCAAACTCATCAATGTATCTTATCATGTCTGG
ATCTGACATGGTAAGTAAGCTTGGGCTGCAGGTCGAGGGACCTAATAACTTCGTATAGCATACATTATAC
GAAGTTATATTAAGGGTTCCGGATCATCACCGCGGATGGGTTGCTGTTTCTCCAAGACCGCAGCGAAGGG
AGAAGCCGCCGCGGAGAGGCCTGGGGAGGCGGCTGTGGCCTCGTCGCCTTCCAAAGCGAACGGACAGGAG
AATGGCCACGTGAAGGTAGGATCCGTGAGCAAGGGCGAGGAGCTGTTCACCGGGGTGGTGCCCATCCTGG
TCGAGCTGGACGGCGACGTAAACGGCCACAAGTTCAGCGTGTCCGGCGAGGGCGAGGGCGATGCCACCTA
CGGCAAGCTGACCCTGAAGTTCATCTGCACCACCGGCAAGCTGCCCGTGCCCTGGCCCACCCTCGTGACC
ACCCTGACCTACGGCGTGCAGTGCTTCAGCCGCTACCCCGACCACATGAAGCAGCACGACTTCTTCAAGT
CCGCCATGCCCGAAGGCTACGTCCAGGAGCGCACCATCTTCTTCAAGGACGACGGCAACTACAAGACCCG
CGCCGAGGTGAAGTTCGAGGGCGACACCCTGGTGAACCGCATCGAGCTGAAGGGCATCGACTTCAAGGAG
GACGGCAACATCCTGGGGCACAAGCTGGAGTACAACTACAACAGCCACAACGTCTATATCATGGCCGACA
AGCAGAAGAACGGCATCAAGGTGAACTTCAAGATCCGCCACAACATCGAGGACGGCAGCGTGCAGCTCGC
CGACCACTACCAGCAGAACACCCCCATCGGCGACGGCCCCGTGCTGCTGCCCGACAACCACTACCTGAGC
ACCCAGTCCGCCCTGAGCAAAGACCCCAACGAGAAGCGCGATCACATGGTCCTGCTGGAGTTCGTGACCG
CCGCCGGGATCACTCTCGGCATGGACGAGCTGTACAAGTAAAGCGGCCGCTCGAGCCTCGACTGTGCCTT
CTAGTTGCCAGCCATCTGTTGTTTGCCCCTCCCCCGTGCCTTCCTTGACCCTGGAAGGTGCCACTCCCAC
TGTCCTTTCCTAATAAAATGAGGAAATTGCATCGCATTGTCTGAGTAGGTGTCATTCTATTCTGGGGGGT
GGGGTGGGGCAGGACAGCAAGGGGGAGGATTGGGAAGACAATAGCAGGCATGCTGGGGATGCGGTGGGCT
CTATGGCTTCTGAGCATAGGATCCCCGAATTCCGAAGTTCCTATTCTCTAGAAAGTATAGGAACTTCAGG
TCTGAAGAGGAGTTTACGTCCAGCCAAGCTAGCTTGGCTGCAGGTCGTCGAAATTCTACCGGGTAGGGGA
GGCGCTTTTCCCAAGGCAGTCTGGAGCATGCGCTTTAGCAGCCCCGCTGGGCACTTGGCGCTACACAAGT
GGCCTCTGGCCTCGCACACATTCCACATCCACCGGTAGGCGCCAACCGGCTCCGTTCTTTGGTGGCCCCT
TCGCGCCACCTTCTACTCCTCCCCTAGTCAGGAAGTTCCCCCCCGCCCCGCAGCTCGCGTCGTGCAGGAC
GTGACAAATGGAAGTAGCACGTCTCACTAGTCTCGTGCAGATGGACAGCACCGCTGAGCAATGGAAGCGG
GTAGGCCTTTGGGGCAGCGGCCAATAGCAGCTTTGCTCCTTCGCTTTCTGGGCTCAGAGGCTGGGAAGGG
GTGGGTCCGGGGGCGGGCTCAGGGGCGGGCTCAGGGGCGGGGCGGGCGCCCGAAGGTCCTCCGGAGGCCC
GGCATTCTGCACGCTTCAAAAGCGCACGTCTGCCGCGCTGTTCTCCTCTTCCTCATCTCCGGGCCTTTCG
ACCTGCAGCCTGTTGACAATTAATCATCGGCATAGTATATCGGCATAGTATAATACGACAAGGTGAGGAA
CTAAACCATGGGATCGGCCATTGAACAAGATGGATTGCACGCAGGTTCTCCGGCCGCTTGGGTGGAGAGG
CTATTCGGCTATGACTGGGCACAACAGACAATCGGCTGCTCTGATGCCGCCGTGTTCCGGCTGTCAGCGC
AGGGGCGCCCGGTTCTTTTTGTCAAGACCGACCTGTCCGGTGCCCTGAATGAACTGCAGGACGAGGCAGC
GCGGCTATCGTGGCTGGCCACGACGGGCGTTCCTTGCGCAGCTGTGCTCGACGTTGTCACTGAAGCGGGA
AGGGACTGGCTGCTATTGGGCGAAGTGCCGGGGCAGGATCTCCTGTCATCTCACCTTGCTCCTGCCGAGA
AAGTATCCATCATGGCTGATGCAATGCGGCGGCTGCATACGCTTGATCCGGCTACCTGCCCATTCGACCA
CCAAGCGAAACATCGCATCGAGCGAGCACGTACTCGGATGGAAGCCGGTCTTGTCGATCAGGATGATCTG
GACGAAGAGCATCAGGGGCTCGCGCCAGCCGAACTGTTCGCCAGGCTCAAGGCGCGCATGCCCGACGGCG
ATGATCTCGTCGTGACCCATGGCGATGCCTGCTTGCCGAATATCATGGTGGAAAATGGCCGCTTTTCTGG
ATTCATCGACTGTGGCCGGCTGGGTGTGGCGGACCGCTATCAGGACATAGCGTTGGCTACCCGTGATATT
GCTGAAGAGCTTGGCGGCGAATGGGCTGACCGCTTCCTCGTGCTTTACGGTATCGCCGCTCCCGATTCGC
AGCGCATCGCCTTCTATCGCCTTCTTGACGAGTTCTTCTGAGGGGATCAATTCTCTAGAGCTCGCTGATC
AGCCTCGACTGTGCCTTCTAGTTGCCAGCCATCTGTTGTTTGCCCCTCCCCCGTGCCTTCCTTGACCCTG
GAAGGTGCCACTCCCACTGTCCTTTCCTAATAAAATGAGGAAATTGCATCGCATTGTCTGAGTAGGTGTC
ATTCTATTCTGGGGGGTGGGGTGGGGCAGGACAGCAAGGGGGAGGATTGGGAAGACAATAGCAGGCATGC
TGGGGATGCGGTGGGCTCTATGGCTTCTGAGGCGGAAAGAACCAGCTGGGGCTCGACTAGAGCTTGCGGA
ACCCTTCGAAGTTCCTATTCTCTAGAAAGTATAGGAACTTCATCAGTCAGGTACATAATATAACTTCGGC
GCGCCGGCTAGAAGATGGGCGGGAGTCTTCTGGGCAGGCTTAAAGGCTAACCTGGTGTGTGGGCGTTGTC
CTGCAGGGGAATTGAACAGGTGTAAAATTGGAGGGACAAGACTTCCCACAGATTTTCGGTTTTGTCGGGA
AGTTTTTTAATAGGGGCAAATAAGGAAAATGGGAGGATAGGTAGTCATCTGGGGTTTTATGCAGCAAAAC
TACAGGTTATTATTGCTTGTGATCCGCCTCGGAGTATTTTCCATCGAGGTAGATTAAAGACATGCTCACC
CGAGTTTTATACTCTCCTGCTTGAGATCCTTACTACAGTATGAAATTACAGTGTCGCGAGTTAGACTATG
TAAGCAGAATTTTAATCATTTTTAAAGAGCCCAGTACTTCATATCCATTTCTCCCGCTCCTTCTGCAGCC
TTATCAAAAGGTATTTTAGAACACTCATTTTAGCCCCATTTTCATTTATTATACTGGCTTATCCAACCCC
TAGACAGAGCATTGGCATTTTCCCTTTCCTGATCTTAGAAGTCTGATGACTCATGAAACCAGACAGATTA
GTTACATACACCACAAATCGAGGCTGTAGCTGGGGCCTCAACACTGCAGTTCTTTTATAACTCCTTAGTA
CACTTTTTGTTGATCCTTTGCCTTGATCCTTAATTTTCAGTGTCTATCACCTCTCCCGTCAGGTGGTGTT
CCACATTTGGGCCTATTCTCAGTCCAGGGAGTTTTACAACAATAGATGTATTGAGAATCCAACCTAAAGC
TTAACTTTCCACTCCCATGAATGCCTCTCTCCTTTTTCTCCATTTATAAACTGAGCTATTAACCATTAAT
GGTTTCCAGGTGGATGTCTCCTCCCCCAATATTACCTGATGTATCTTACATATTGCCAGGCTGATATTTT
AAGACATTAAAAGGTATATTTCATTATTGAGCCACATGGTATTGATTACTGCTTACTAAAATTTTGTCAT
TGTACACATCTGTAAAAGGTGGTTCCTTTTGGAATGCAAAGTTCAGGTGTTTGTTGTCTTTCCTGACCTA
AGGTCTTGTGAGCTTGTATTTTTTCTATTTAAGCAGTGCTTTCTCTTGGACTGGCTTGACTCATGGCATT
CTACACGTTATTGCTGGTCTAAATGTGATTTTGCCAAGCTTCTTCAGGACCTATAATTTTGCTTGACTTG
TAGCCAAACACAAGTAAAATGATTAAGCAACAAATGTATTTGTGAAGCTTGGTTTTTAGGTTGTTGTGTT
GTGTGTGCTTGTGCTCTATAATAATACTATCCAGGGGCTGGAGAGGTGGCTCGGAGTTCAAGAGCACAGA
CTGCTCTTCCAGAAGTCCTGAGTTCAATTCCCAGCAACCACATGGTGGCTCACAACCATCTGTAATGGGA
TCTGATGCCCTCTTCTGGTGTGTCTGAAGACCACAAGTGTATTCACATTAAATAAATAAATCCTCCTTCT
TCTTCTTTTTTTTTTTTTTAAAGAGAATACTGTCTCCAGTAGAATTTACTGAAGTAATGAAATACTTTGT
GTTTGTTCCAATATGGTAGCCAATAATCAAATTACTCTTTAAGCACTGGAAATGTTACCAAGGAACTAAT
TTTTATTTGAAGTGTAACTGTGGACAGAGGAGCCATAACTGCAGACTTGTGGGATACAGAAGACCAATGC
AGACTTTAATGTCTTTTCTCTTACACTAAGCAATAAAGAAATAAAAATTGAACTTCTAGTATCCTATTTG
TTTAAACTGCTAGCTTTACTTAACTTTTGTGCTTCATCTATACAAAGCTGAAAGCTAAGTCTGCAGCCAT
TACTAAACATGAAAGCAAGTAATGATAATTTTGGATTTCAAAAATGTAGGGCCAGAGTTTAGCCAGCCAG
TGGTGGTGCTTGCCTTTATGCCTTTAATCCCAGCACTCTGGAGGCAGAGACAGGCAGATCTCTGAGTTTG
AGCCCAGCCTGGTCTACACATCAAGTTCTATCTAGGATAGCCAGGAATACACACAGAAACCCTGTTGGGG
AGGGGGGCTCTGAGATTTCATAAAATTATAATTGAAGCATTCCCTAATGAGCCACTATGGATGTGGCTAA
ATCCGTCTACCTTTCTGATGAGATTTGGGTATTATTTTTTCTGTCTCTGCTGTTGGTTGGGTCTTTTGAC
ACTGTGGGCTTTCTTTAAAGCCTCCTTCCTGCCATGTGGTCTCTTGTTTGCTACTAACTTCCCATGGCTT
AAATGGCATGGCTTTTTGCCTTCTAAGGGCAGCTGCTGAGATTTGCAGCCTGATTTCCAGGGTGGGGTTG
GGAAATCTTTCAAACACTAAAATTGTCCTTTAATTTTTTTTTTAAAAAATGGGTTATATAATAAACCTCA
TAAAATAGTTATGAGGAGTGAGGTGGACTAATATTAAATGAGTCCCTCCCCTATAAAAGAGCTATTAAGG
CTTTTTGTCTTATACTTAACTTTTTTTTTAAATGTGGTATCTTTAGAACCAAGGGTCTTAGAGTTTTAGT
ATACAGAAACTGTTGCATCGCTTAATCAGATTTTCTAGTTTCAAATCCAGAGAATCCAAATTCTTCACAG
CCAAAGTCAAATTAAGAATTTCTGACTTTTAATGTTAATTTGCTTACTGTGAATATAAAAATGATAGCTT
TTCCTGAGGCAGGGTCTCACTATGTATCTCTGCCTGATCTGCAACAAGATATGTAGACTAAAGTTCTGCC
TGCTTTTGTCTCCTGAATACTAAGGTTAAAATGTAGTAATACTTTTGGAACTTGCAGGTCAGATTCTTTT
ATAGGGGACACACTAAGGGAGCTTGGGTGATAGTTGGTAAAATGTGTTTCAAGTGATGAAAACTTGAATT
ATTATCACCGCAACCTACTTTTTAAAAAAAAAAGCCAGGCCTGTTAGAGCATGCTTAAGGGATCCCTAGG
ACTTGCTGAGCACACAAGAGTAGTTACTTGGCAGGCTCCTGGTGAGAGCATATTTCAAAAAACAAGGCAG
ACAACCAAGAAACTACAGTTAAGGTTACCTGTCTTTAAACCATCTGCATATACACAGGGATATTAAAATA
TTCCAAATAATATTTCATTCAAGTTTTCCCCCATCAAATTGGGACATGGATTTCTCCGGTGAATAGGCAG
AGTTGGAAACTAAACAAATGTTGGTTTTGTGATTTGTGAAATTGTTTTCAAGTGATAGTTAAAGCCCATG
AGATACAGAACAAAGCTGCTATTTCGAGGTCTCTTGGTTTATACTCAGAAGCACTTCTTTGGGTTTCCCT
GCACTATCCTGATCATGTGCTAGGCCTACCTTAGGCTGATTGTTGTTCAAATAAACTTAAGTTTCCTGTC
AGGTGATGTCATATGATTTCATATATCAAGGCAAAACATGTTATATATGTTAAACATTTGTACTTAATGT
GAAAGTTAGGTCTTTGTGGGTTTGATTTTTAATTTTCAAAACCTGAGCTAAATAAGTCATTTTTACATGT
CTTACATTTGGTGGAATTGTATAATTGTGGTTTGCAGGCAAGACTCTCTGACCTAGTAACCCTACCTATA
GAGCACTTTGCTGGGTCACAAGTCTAGGAGTCAAGCATTTCACCTTGAAGTTGAGACGTTTTGTTAGTGT
ATACTAGTTTATATGTTGGAGGACATGTTTATCCAGAAGATATTCAGGACTATTTTTGACTGGGCTAAGG
AATTGATTCTGATTAGCACTGTTAGTGAGCATTGAGTGGCCTTTAGGCTTGAATTGGAGTCACTTGTATA
TCTCAAATAATGCTGGCCTTTTTTAAAAAGCCCTTGTTCTTTATCACCCTGTTTTCTACATAATTTTTGT
TCAAAGAAATACTTGTTTGGATCTCCTTTTGACAACAATAGCATGTTTTCAAGCCATATTTTTTTTCCTT
TTTTTTTTTTTTTTTGGTTTTTCGAGACAGGGTTTCTCTGTATAGCCCTGGCTGTCCTGGAACTCACTTT
GTAGACCAGGCTGGCCTCGAACTCAGAAATCCGCCTGCCTCTGCCTCCTGAGTGCCGGGATTAAAGGCGT
GCACCACCACGCCTGGCTAAGTTGGATATTTTGTTATATAACTATAACCAATACTAACTCCACTGGGTGG
ATTTTTAATTCAGTCAGTAGTCTTAAGTGGTCTTTATTGGCCCTTCATTAAAATCTACTGTTCACTCTAA
CAGAGGCTGTTGGTACTAGTGGCACTTAAGCAACTTCCTACGGATATACTAGCAGATTAAGGGTCAGGGA
TAGAAACTAGTCTAGCGTTTTGTATACCTACCAGCTTTATACTACCTTGTTCTGATAGAAATATTTCAGG
ACATCTAGCTTATCGATACCGTCGACGGTATCGATAAGCTTGATATCGAATTCTACCGGGTAGGGGAGGC
GCTTTTCCCAAGGCAGTCTGGAGCATGCGCTTTAGCAGCCCCGCTGGGCACTTGGCGCTACACAAGTGGC
CTCTGGCCTCGCACACATTCCACATCCACCGGTAGGCGCCAACCGGCTCCGTTCTTTGGTGGCCCCTTCG
CGCCACCTTCTACTCCTCCCCTAGTCAGGAAGTTCCCCCCCGCCCCGCAGCTCGCGTCGTGCAGGACGTG
ACAAATGGAAGTAGCACGTCTCACTAGTCTCGTGCAGATGGACAGCACCGCTGAGCAATGGAAGCGGGTA
GGCCTTTGGGGCAGCGGCCAATAGCAGCTTTGCTCCTTCGCTTTCTGGGCTCAGAGGCTGGGAAGGGGTG
GGTCCGGGGGCGGGCTCAGGGGCGGGCTCAGGGGCGGGGCGGGCGCCCGAAGGTCCTCCGGAGGCCCGGC
ATTCTGCACGCTTCAAAAGCGCACGTCTGCCGCGCTGTTCTCCTCTTCCTCATCTCCGGGCCTTTCGACC
TGCAGGTCCTCGCCATGGATCCTGATGATGTTGTTGATTCTTCTAAATCTTTTGTGATGGAAAACTTTTC
TTCGTACCACGGGACTAAACCTGGTTATGTAGATTCCATTCAAAAAGGTATACAAAAGCCAAAATCTGGT
ACACAAGGAAATTATGACGATGATTGGAAAGGGTTTTATAGTACCGACAATAAATACGACGCTGCGGGAT
ACTCTGTAGATAATGAAAACCCGCTCTCTGGAAAAGCTGGAGGCGTGGTCAAAGTGACGTATCCAGGACT
GACGAAGGTTCTCGCACTAAAAGTGGATAATGCCGAAACTATTAAGAAAGAGTTAGGTTTAAGTCTCACT
GAACCGTTGATGGAGCAAGTCGGAACGGAAGAGTTTATCAAAAGGTTCGGTGATGGTGCTTCGCGTGTAG
TGCTCAGCCTTCCCTTCGCTGAGGGGAGTTCTAGCGTTGAATATATTAATAACTGGGAACAGGCGAAAGC
GTTAAGCGTAGAACTTGAGATTAATTTTGAAACCCGTGGAAAACGTGGCCAAGATGCGATGTATGAGTAT
ATGGCTCAAGCCTGTGCAGGAAATCGTGTCAGGCGATCTCTTTGTGAAGGAACCTTACTTCTGTGGTGTG
ACATAATTGGACAAACTACCTACAGAGATTTAAAGCTCTAAGGTAAATATAAAATTTTTAAGTGTATAAT
GTGTTAAACTACTGATTCTAATTGTTTGTGTATTTTAGATTCCAACCTATGGAACTGATGAATGGGAGCA
GTGGTGGAATGCAGATCCTAGAGCTCGCTGATCAGCCTCGACTGTGCCTTCTAGTTGCCAGCCATCTGTT
GTTTGCCCCTCCCCCGTGCCTTCCTTGACCCTGGAAGGTGCCACTCCCACTGTCCTTTCCTAATAAAATG
AGGAAATTGCATCGCATTGTCTGAGTAGGTGTCATTCTATTCTGGGGGGTGGGGTGGGGCAGGACAGCAA
GGGGGAGGATTGGGAAGACAATAGCAGGCATGCTGGGGATGCGGTGGGCTCTATGGCTTCTGAGGCGGAA
AGAACCAGCTGGGGCTCGAGGGGGGGCCCGGTACCCAGCTTTTGTTCCCTTTAGTGAGGGTTAATTGCGC
GCTTGGCGTAATCATGGTCATAGCTGTTTCCTGTGTGAAATTGTTATCCGCTCACAATTCCACACAACAT
ACGAGCCGGAAGCATAAAGTGTAAAGCCTGGGGTGCCTAATGAGTGAGCTAACTCACATTAATTGCGTTG
CGCTCACTGCCCGCTTTCCAGTCGGGAAACCTGTCGTGCCAGCTGCATTAATGAATCGGCCAACGCGCGG
GGAGAGGCGGTTTGCGTATTGGGCGCTCTTCCGCTTCCTCGCTCACTGACTCGCTGCGCTCGGTCGTTCG
GCTGCGGCGAGCGGTATCAGCTCACTCAAAGGCGGTAATACGGTTATCCACAGAATCAGGGGATAACGCA
GGAAAGAACATGTGAGCAAAAGGCCAGCAAAAGGCCAGGAACCGTAAAAAGGCCGCGTTGCTGGCGTTTT
TCCATAGGCTCCGCCCCCCTGACGAGCATCACAAAAATCGACGCTCAAGTCAGAGGTGGCGAAACCCGAC
AGGACTATAAAGATACCAGGCGTTTCCCCCTGGAAGCTCCCTCGTGCGCTCTCCTGTTCCGACCCTGCCG
CTTACCGGATACCTGTCCGCCTTTCTCCCTTCGGGAAGCGTGGCGCTTTCTCATAGCTCACGCTGTAGGT
ATCTCAGTTCGGTGTAGGTCGTTCGCTCCAAGCTGGGCTGTGTGCACGAACCCCCCGTTCAGCCCGACCG
CTGCGCCTTATCCGGTAACTATCGTCTTGAGTCCAACCCGGTAAGACACGACTTATCGCCACTGGCAGCA
GCCACTGGTAACAGGATTAGCAGAGCGAGGTATGTAGGCGGTGCTACAGAGTTCTTGAAGTGGTGGCCTA
ACTACGGCTACACTAGAAGAACAGTATTTGGTATCTGCGCTCTGCTGAAGCCAGTTACCTTCGGAAAAAG
AGTTGGTAGCTCTTGATCCGGCAAACAAACCACCGCTGGTAGCGGTGGTTTTTTTGTTTGCAAGCAGCAG
ATTACGCGCAGAAAAAAAGGATCTCAAGAAGATCCTTTGATCTTTTCTACGGGGTCTGACGCTCAGTGGA
ACGAAAACTCACGTTAAGGGATTTTGGTCATGAGATTATCAAAAAGGATCTTCACCTAGATCCTTTTAAA
TTAAAAATGAAGTTTTAAATCAATCTAAAGTATATATGAGTAAACTTGGTCTGACAGTTACCAATGCTTA
ATCAGTGAGGCACCTATCTCAGCGATCTGTCTATTTCGTTCATCCATAGTTGCCTGACTCCCCGTCGTGT
AGATAACTACGATACGGGAGGGCTTACCATCTGGCCCCAGTGCTGCAATGATACCGCGAGACCCACGCTC
ACCGGCTCCAGATTTATCAGCAATAAACCAGCCAGCCGGAAGGGCCGAGCGCAGAAGTGGTCCTGCAACT
TTATCCGCCTCCATCCAGTCTATTAATTGTTGCCGGGAAGCTAGAGTAAGTAGTTCGCCAGTTAATAGTT
TGCGCAACGTTGTTGCCATTGCTACAGGCATCGTGGTGTCACGCTCGTCGTTTGGTATGGCTTCATTCAG
CTCCGGTTCCCAACGATCAAGGCGAGTTACATGATCCCCCATGTTGTGCAAAAAAGCGGTTAGCTCCTTC
GGTCCTCCGATCGTTGTCAGAAGTAAGTTGGCCGCAGTGTTATCACTCATGGTTATGGCAGCACTGCATA
ATTCTCTTACTGTCATGCCATCCGTAAGATGCTTTTCTGTGACTGGTGAGTACTCAACCAAGTCATTCTG
AGAATAGTGTATGCGGCGACCGAGTTGCTCTTGCCCGGCGTCAATACGGGATAATACCGCGCCACATAGC
AGAACTTTAAAAGTGCTCATCATTGGAAAACGTTCTTCGGGGCGAAAACTCTCAAGGATCTTACCGCTGT
TGAGATCCAGTTCGATGTAACCCACTCGTGCACCCAACTGATCTTCAGCATCTTTTACTTTCACCAGCGT
TTCTGGGTGAGCAAAAACAGGAAGGCAAAATGCCGCAAAAAAGGGAATAAGGGCGACACGGAAATGTTGA
ATACTCATACTCTTCCTTTTTCAATATTATTGAAGCATTTATCAGGGTTATTGTCTCATGAGCGGATACA
TATTTGAATGTATTTAGAAAAATAAACAAATAGGGGTYCMRCRSWYRYKYMSCCKRAAWGKSSMAYSKRA
MKYGTAAKCGTTAATATTTTGTTAAAATTCGCGTTAAATTTTTGTTAAATCAGCTCATTTTTTAACCAAT
AGGCCGAAATCGGCAAAATCCCTTATAAATCAAAAGAATAGACCGAGATAGGGT
[37 nt withheld, positions 16645-16681]
AAAGAACGTGGACTCCAACGTCAAAGG
[49 nt withheld, positions 16709-16757]
T
[91 nt withheld, positions 16759-16849]
G
[107 nt withheld, positions 16851-16957]
KMYKMWMSMKKRCRMKTYMSRTKSSMCWTTCMGGCTGCGCAACTGTTGGGAAGGGCGATCGGTGCGGGCC
TCTTCGCTATTACGCCAGCTGGCGAAAGGGGGATGTGCTGCAAGGCGATTAAGTTGGGTAACGCCAGGGT
TTTCCCAGTCACGACGTTGTAAAACGACGGCCAGTGAGCGCGCGTAATACGACTCACTATAGGGCGAATT
GGAGCTCCA
