>Addgene plasmid #17787 | Rosa26 mT/mG | addgene partial sequence | sequence record 55283 | EBV_rev
TTGGGCTGCAGGTCGAGGGACCTAATAACTTCGTATAGCATACATTATACGAAGTTATATTAAGGGTTCC
GGATCATCACCGCGGATGGGTTGCTGTTTCTCCAAGACCGCAGCGAAGGGAGAAGCCGCCGCGGAGAGGC
CTGGGGAGGCGGCTGTGGCCTCGTCGCCTTCCAAAGCGAACGGACAGGAGAATGGCCACGTGAAGGTAGG
ATCCGTGAGCAAGGGCGAGGAGCTGTTCACCGGGGTGGTGCCCATCCTGGTCGAGCTGGACGGCGACGTA
AACGGCCACAAGTTCAGCGTGTCCGGCGAGGGCGAGGGCGATGCCACCTACGGCAAGCTGACCCTGAAGT
TCATCTGCACCACCGGCAAGCTGCCCGTGCCCTGGCCCACCCTCGTGACCACCCTGACCTACGGCGTGCA
GTGCTTCAGCCGCTACCCCGACCACATGAAGCAGCACGACTTCTTCAAGTCCGCCATGCCCGAAGGCTAC
GTCCAGGAGCGCACCATCTTCTTCAAGGACGACGGCAACTACAAGACCCGCGCCGAGGTGAAGTTCGAGG
GCGACACCCTGGTGAACCGCATCGAGCTGAAGGGCATCGACTTCAAGGAGGACGGCAACATCCTGGGGCA
CAAGCTGGAGTACAACTACAACAGCCACAACGTCTATATCATGGCCGACAAGCAGAAGAACGGCATCAAG
GTGAACTTCAAGATCCGCCACAACATCGAGGACGGCAGCGTGCAGCTCGCCGACCACTA
