>Addgene plasmid #17787 | Rosa26 mT/mG | addgene partial sequence | sequence record 55284 | tdTomato-Fwd 5'-ctgttcctgtacggcatgg-3'
GATTTAAAGCTCTAAGGTAAATATAAAATTTTTAAGTGTATAATGTGTTAAACTACTGATTCTAATTGTT
TGTGTATTTTAGATTCCAACCTATGGAACTGATGAATGGGAGCAGTGGTGGAATGCCTTTAATGAGGAAA
ACCTGTTTTGCTCAGAAGAAATGCCATCTAGTGATGATGAGGCTACTGCTGACTCTCAACATTCTACTCC
TCCAAAAAAGAAGAGAAAGGTAGAAGACCCCAAGGACTTTCCTTCAGAATTGCTAAGTTTTTTGAGTCAT
GCTGTGTTTAGTAATAGAACTCTTGCTTGCTTTGCTATTTACACCACAAAGGAAAAAGCTGCACTGCTAT
ACAAGAAAATTATGGAAAAATATTCTGTAACCTTTATAAGTAGGCATAACAGTTATAATCATAACATACT
GTTTTTTCTTACTCCACACAGGCATAGAGTGTCTGCTATTAATAACTATGCTCAAAAATTGTGTACCTTT
AGCTTTTTAATTTGTAAAGGGGTTAATAAGGAATATTTGATGTATAGTGCCTTGACTAGAGATCATAATC
AGCCATACCACATTTGTAGAGGTTTTACTTGCTTTAAAAAACCTCCCACACCTCCCCCTGAACCTGAAAC
ATAAAATGAATGCAATTGTTGTTGTTAACTTGTTTATTGCAGCTTATAATGGTTACAAATAAAGCAATAG
CATCACAAATTTCACAAAT
